>Addgene plasmid #144055 | TFORF2643 | addgene full sequence | sequence record 391402 | Addgene NGS Result
TTAATGTAGTCTTATGCAATACTCTTGTAGTCTTGCAACATGGTAACGATGAGTTAGCAACATGCCTTAC
AAGGAGAGAAAAAGCACCGTGCATGCCGATTGGTGGAAGTAAGGTGGTACGATCGTGCCTTATTAGGAAG
GCAACAGACGGGTCTGACATGGATTGGACGAACCACTGAATTGCCGCATTGCAGAGATATTGTATTTAAG
TGCCTAGCTCGATACATAAACGGGTCTCTCTGGTTAGACCAGATCTGAGCCTGGGAGCTCTCTGGCTAAC
TAGGGAACCCACTGCTTAAGCCTCAATAAAGCTTGCCTTGAGTGCTTCAAGTAGTGTGTGCCCGTCTGTT
GTGTGACTCTGGTAACTAGAGATCCCTCAGACCCTTTTAGTCAGTGTGGAAAATCTCTAGCAGTGGCGCC
CGAACAGGGACTTGAAAGCGAAAGGGAAACCAGAGGAGCTCTCTCGACGCAGGACTCGGCTTGCTGAAGC
GCGCACGGCAAGAGGCGAGGGGCGGCGACTGGTGAGTACGCCAAAAATTTTGACTAGCGGAGGCTAGAAG
GAGAGAGATGGGTGCGAGAGCGTCAGTATTAAGCGGGGGAGAATTAGATCGCGATGGGAAAAAATTCGGT
TAAGGCCAGGGGGAAAGAAAAAATATAAATTAAAACATATAGTATGGGCAAGCAGGGAGCTAGAACGATT
CGCAGTTAATCCTGGCCTGTTAGAAACATCAGAAGGCTGTAGACAAATACTGGGACAGCTACAACCATCC
CTTCAGACAGGATCAGAAGAACTTAGATCATTATATAATACAGTAGCAACCCTCTATTGTGTGCATCAAA
GGATAGAGATAAAAGACACCAAGGAAGCTTTAGACAAGATAGAGGAAGAGCAAAACAAAAGTAAGACCAC
CGCACAGCAAGCGGCCGCTGATCTTCAGACCTGGAGGAGGAGATATGAGGGACAATTGGAGAAGTGAATT
ATATAAATATAAAGTAGTAAAAATTGAACCATTAGGAGTAGCACCCACCAAGGCAAAGAGAAGAGTGGTG
CAGAGAGAAAAAAGAGCAGTGGGAATAGGAGCTTTGTTCCTTGGGTTCTTGGGAGCAGCAGGAAGCACTA
TGGGCGCAGCGTCAATGACGCTGACGGTACAGGCCAGACAATTATTGTCTGGTATAGTGCAGCAGCAGAA
CAATTTGCTGAGGGCTATTGAGGCGCAACAGCATCTGTTGCAACTCACAGTCTGGGGCATCAAGCAGCTC
CAGGCAAGAATCCTGGCTGTGGAAAGATACCTAAAGGATCAACAGCTCCTGGGGATTTGGGGTTGCTCTG
GAAAACTCATTTGCACCACTGCTGTGCCTTGGAATGCTAGTTGGAGTAATAAATCTCTGGAACAGATTTG
GAATCACACGACCTGGATGGAGTGGGACAGAGAAATTAACAATTACACAAGCTTAATACACTCCTTAATT
GAAGAATCGCAAAACCAGCAAGAAAAGAATGAACAAGAATTATTGGAATTAGATAAATGGGCAAGTTTGT
GGAATTGGTTTAACATAACAAATTGGCTGTGGTATATAAAATTATTCATAATGATAGTAGGAGGCTTGGT
AGGTTTAAGAATAGTTTTTGCTGTACTTTCTATAGTGAATAGAGTTAGGCAGGGATATTCACCATTATCG
TTTCAGACCCACCTCCCAACCCCGAGGGGACCCATGCATTGCATCTCAATTAGTCAGCAACCAGGTGTGG
AAAGTCCCCAGGCTCCCCAGCAGGCAGAAGTATGCAAAGCATGCGTCTCAATTAGTCAGCAACCATAGTC
CCGCCCCTAACTCCGCCCATCCCGCCCCTAACTCCGCCCAGTTCCGCCCATTCTCCGCCCCATGGCTGAC
TAATTTTTTTTATTTATGCAGAGGCCGAGGCCGCCTCGGCCTCTGAGCTATTCCAGAAGTAGTGAGGAGG
CTTTTTTGGAGGCCTAGGCTTTTGCAAAAAGCTTTCTAGAGGTACCACCGGAGCTTACCATGACCGAGTA
CAAGCCCACGGTGCGCCTCGCCACCCGCGACGACGTCCCCAGGGCCGTACGCACCCTCGCCGCCGCGTTC
GCCGACTACCCCGCCACGCGCCACACCGTCGATCCGGACCGCCACATCGAGCGGGTCACCGAGCTGCAAG
AACTCTTCCTCACGCGCGTCGGGCTCGACATCGGCAAGGTGTGGGTCGCGGACGACGGCGCCGCCGTGGC
GGTCTGGACCACGCCGGAGAGCGTCGAAGCGGGGGCGGTGTTCGCCGAGATCGGCCCGCGCATGGCCGAG
TTGAGCGGTTCCCGGCTGGCCGCGCAGCAACAGATGGAAGGCCTCCTGGCGCCGCACCGGCCCAAGGAGC
CCGCGTGGTTCCTGGCCACCGTCGGCGTCTCGCCCGACCACCAGGGCAAGGGTCTGGGCAGCGCCGTCGT
GCTCCCCGGAGTGGAGGCGGCCGAGCGCGCCGGGGTGCCCGCCTTCCTGGAGACCTCCGCGCCCCGCAAC
CTCCCCTTCTACGAGCGGCTCGGCTTCACCGTCACCGCCGACGTCGAGGTGCCCGAAGGACCGCGCACCT
GGTGCATGACCCGCAAGCCCGGTGCCAGTTAACGAATTCTAGATCTTGAGACAAATGGCAGTATTCATCC
ACAATTTTAAAAGAAAAGGGGGGATTGGGGGGTACAGTGCAGGGGAAAGAATAGTAGACATAATAGCAAC
AGACATACAAACTAAAGAATTACAAAAACAAATTACAAAAATTCAAAATTTTCGGGTTTATTACAGGGAC
AGCAGAGATCCACTTTGGCGCCGGCTCGAGGCCTGCAGGTGCAAAGATGGATAAAGTTTTAAACAGAGAG
GAATCTTTGCAGCTAATGGACCTTCTAGGTCTTGAAAGGAGTGGGAATTGGCTCCGGTGCCCGTCAGTGG
GCAGAGCGCACATCGCCCACAGTCCCCGAGAAGTTGGGGGGAGGGGTCGGCAATTGAACCGGTGCCTAGA
GAAGGTGGCGCGGGGTAAACTGGGAAAGTGATGTCGTGTACTGGCTCCGCCTTTTTCCCGAGGGTGGGGG
AGAACCGTATATAAGTGCAGTAGTCGCCGTGAACGTTCTTTTTCGCAACGGGTTTGCCGCCAGAACACAG
GTAAGTGCCGTGTGTGGTTCCCGCGGGCCTGGCCTCTTTACGGGTTATGGCCCTTGCGTGCCTTGAATTA
CTTCCACCTGGCTGCAGTACGTGATTCTTGATCCCGAGCTTCGGGTTGGAAGTGGGTGGGAGAGTTCGAG
GCCTTGCGCTTAAGGAGCCCCTTCGCCTCGTGCTTGAGTTGAGGCCTGGCCTGGGCGCTGGGGCCGCCGC
GTGCGAATCTGGTGGCACCTTCGCGCCTGTCTCGCTGCTTTCGATAAGTCTCTAGCCATTTAAAATTTTT
GATGACCTGCTGCGACGCTTTTTTTCTGGCAAGATAGTCTTGTAAATGCGGGCCAAGATCTGCACACTGG
TATTTCGGTTTTTGGGGCCGCGGGCGGCGACGGGGCCCGTGCGTCCCAGCGCACATGTTCGGCGAGGCGG
GGCCTGCGAGCGCGGCCACCGAGAATCGGACGGGGGTAGTCTCAAGCTGGCCGGCCTGCTCTGGTGCCTG
GCCTCGCGCCGCCGTGTATCGCCCCGCCCTGGGCGGCAAGGCTGGCCCGGTCGGCACCAGTTGCGTGAGC
GGAAAGATGGCCGCTTCCCGGCCCTGCTGCAGGGAGCTCAAAATGGAGGACGCGGCGCTCGGGAGAGCGG
GCGGGTGAGTCACCCACACAAAGGAAAAGGGCCTTTCCGTCCTCAGCCGTCGCTTCATGTGACTCCACGG
AGTACCGGGCGCCGTCCAGGCACCTCGATTAGTTCTCGAGCTTTTGGAGTACGTCGTCTTTAGGTTGGGG
GGAGGGGTTTTATGCGATGGAGTTTCCCCACACTGAGTGGGTGGAGACTGAAGTTAGGCCAGCTTGGCAC
TTGATGTAATTCTCCTTGGAATTTGCCCTTTTTGAGTTTGGATCTTGGTTCATTCTCAAGCCTCAGACAG
TGGTTCAAAGTTTTTTTCTTCCATTTCAGGTGTCGTGAGGCTAGCACCGCCACCATGACCACGCTGGCCG
GCGCTGTGCCCAGGATGATGCGGCCGGGCCCGGGGCAGAACTACCCGCGTAGCGGGTTCCCGCTGGAAGT
GTCCACTCCCCTCGGCCAGGGCCGCGTCAACCAGCTCGGCGGTGTTTTTATCAACGGCAGGCCGCTGCCC
AACCACATCCGCCACAAGATCGTGGAGATGGCCCACCACGGCATCCGGCCCTGCGTCATCTCGCGCCAGC
TGCGCGTGTCCCACGGCTGCGTCTCCAAGATCCTGTGCAGGTACCAGGAGACTGGCTCCATACGTCCTGG
TGCCATCGGCGGCAGCAAGCCCAAGCAGGTGACAACGCCTGACGTGGAGAAGAAAATTGAGGAATACAAA
AGAGAGAACCCGGGCATGTTCAGCTGGGAAATCCGAGACAAATTACTCAAGGACGCGGTCTGTGATCGAA
ACACCGTGCCGTCAGTGAGTTCCATCAGCCGCATCCTGAGAAGTAAATTCGGGAAAGGTGAAGAGGAGGA
GGCCGACTTGGAGAGGAAGGAGGCAGAGGAAAGCGAGAAGAAGGCCAAACACAGCATCGACGGCATCCTG
AGCGAGCGAGCCTCAGCACCCCAATCAGATGAAGGCTCTGATATTGACTCTGAACCAGATTTACCACTAA
AGAGGAAACAGCGCAGAAGCCGAACCACCTTCACAGCAGAACAGCTGGAGGAACTGGAGCGTGCTTTTGA
GAGAACTCATTACCCTGACATTTATACTAGGGAGGAACTGGCCCAGAGGGCGAAGCTCACCGAGGCCCGA
GTACAGGTCTGGTTTAGCAACCGCCGTGCAAGATGGAGGAAGCAAGCTGGGGCCAATCAACTGATGGCTT
TCAACCATCTCATTCCCGGGGGGTTCCCTCCCACTGCCATGCCGACCTTGCCAACGTACCAGCTGTCGGA
GACCTCTTACCAGCCCACATCTATTCCACAAGCTGTGTCAGATCCCAGCAGCACCGTTCACAGACCTCAA
CCGCTTCCTCCAAGCACTGTACACCAAAGCACGATTCCTTCCAACCCAGACAGCAGCTCTGCCTACTGCC
TCCCCAGCACCAGGCATGGATTTTCCAGCTATACAGACAGCTTTGTGCCTCCGTCGGGGCCCTCCAACCC
CATGAACCCCACCATTGGCAATGGCCTCTCACCTCAGGTGCCTTTCATTATCTCAAGCCAGATATCGCGT
AAGTAGTAATGAACTAGTCCGTAACTTGAAAGTATTTCGATTTCTTGGCTTTATATATCTTGTGGAAAGG
ACGATGGTAGTGATTGTTCAATCTATGAACGCGTTAAGTCGACAATCAACCTCTGGATTACAAAATTTGT
GAAAGATTGACTGGTATTCTTAACTATGTTGCTCCTTTTACGCTATGTGGATACGCTGCTTTAATGCCTT
TGTATCATGCTATTGCTTCCCGTATGGCTTTCATTTTCTCCTCCTTGTATAAATCCTGGTTGCTGTCTCT
TTATGAGGAGTTGTGGCCCGTTGTCAGGCAACGTGGCGTGGTGTGCACTGTGTTTGCTGACGCAACCCCC
ACTGGTTGGGGCATTGCCACCACCTGTCAGCTCCTTTCCGGGACTTTCGCTTTCCCCCTCCCTATTGCCA
CGGCGGAACTCATCGCCGCCTGCCTTGCCCGCTGCTGGACAGGGGCTCGGCTGTTGGGCACTGACAATTC
CGTGGTGTTGTCGGGGAAATCATCGTCCTTTCCTTGGCTGCTCGCCTGTGTTGCCACCTGGATTCTGCGC
GGGACGTCCTTCTGCTACGTCCCTTCGGCCCTCAATCCAGCGGACCTTCCTTCCCGCGGCCTGCTGCCGG
CTCTGCGGCCTCTTCCGCGTCTTCGCCTTCGCCCTCAGACGAGTCGGATCTCCCTTTGGGCCGCCTCCCC
GCGTCGACTTTAAGACCAATGACTTACAAGGCAGCTGTAGATCTTAGCCACTTTTTAAAAGAAAAGGGGG
GACTGGAAGGGCTAATTCACTCCCAACGAAGACAAGATCTGCTTTTTGCTTGTACTGGGTCTCTCTGGTT
AGACCAGATCTGAGCCTGGGAGCTCTCTGGCTAACTAGGGAACCCACTGCTTAAGCCTCAATAAAGCTTG
CCTTGAGTGCTTCAAGTAGTGTGTGCCCGTCTGTTGTGTGACTCTGGTAACTAGAGATCCCTCAGACCCT
TTTAGTCAGTGTGGAAAATCTCTAGCAGTACGTATAGTAGTTCATGTCATCTTATTATTCAGTATTTATA
ACTTGCAAAGAAATGAATATCAGAGAGTGAGAGGAACTTGTTTATTGCAGCTTATAATGGTTACAAATAA
AGCAATAGCATCACAAATTTCACAAATAAAGCATTTTTTTCACTGCATTCTAGTTGTGGTTTGTCCAAAC
TCATCAATGTATCTTATCATGTCTGGCTCTAGCTATCCCGCCCCTAACTCCGCCCATCCCGCCCCTAACT
CCGCCCAGTTCCGCCCATTCTCCGCCCCATGGCTGACTAATTTTTTTTATTTATGCAGAGGCCGAGGCCG
CCTCGGCCTCTGAGCTATTCCAGAAGTAGTGAGGAGGCTTTTTTGGAGGCCTAGGGACGTACCCAATTCG
CCCTATAGTGAGTCGTATTACGCGCGCTCACTGGCCGTCGTTTTACAACGTCGTGACTGGGAAAACCCTG
GCGTTACCCAACTTAATCGCCTTGCAGCACATCCCCCTTTCGCCAGCTGGCGTAATAGCGAAGAGGCCCG
CACCGATCGCCCTTCCCAACAGTTGCGCAGCCTGAATGGCGAATGGG
[124 nt withheld, positions 6908-7031]
C
[91 nt withheld, positions 7033-7123]
A
[49 nt withheld, positions 7125-7173]
CCTTTGACGTTGGAGTCCACGTTCTTT
[37 nt withheld, positions 7201-7237]
ACCCTATCTCGGTCTATTCTTTTGATTTATAAGGGATTTTGCCGATTTCGGCCTATTGGTTAAAAAATGA
GCTGATTTAACAAAAATTTAACGCGAATTTTAACAAAATATTAACGCTTACAATTTAGGTGGCACTTTTC
GGGGAAATGTGCGCGGAACCCCTATTTGTTTATTTTTCTAAATACATTCAAATATGTATCCGCTCATGAG
ACAATAACCCTGATAAATGCTTCAATAATATTGAAAAAGGAAGAGTATGAGTATTCAACATTTCCGTGTC
GCCCTTATTCCCTTTTTTGCGGCATTTTGCCTTCCTGTTTTTGCTCACCCAGAAACGCTGGTGAAAGTAA
AAGATGCTGAAGATCAGTTGGGTGCACGAGTGGGTTACATCGAACTGGATCTCAACAGCGGTAAGATCCT
TGAGAGTTTTCGCCCCGAAGAACGTTTTCCAATGATGAGCACTTTTAAAGTTCTGCTATGTGGCGCGGTA
TTATCCCGTATTGACGCCGGGCAAGAGCAACTCGGTCGCCGCATACACTATTCTCAGAATGACTTGGTTG
AGTACTCACCAGTCACAGAAAAGCATCTTACGGATGGCATGACAGTAAGAGAATTATGCAGTGCTGCCAT
AACCATGAGTGATAACACTGCGGCCAACTTACTTCTGACAACGATCGGAGGACCGAAGGAGCTAACCGCT
TTTTTGCACAACATGGGGGATCATGTAACTCGCCTTGATCGTTGGGAACCGGAGCTGAATGAAGCCATAC
CAAACGACGAGCGTGACACCACGATGCCTGTAGCAATGGCAACAACGTTGCGCAAACTATTAACTGGCGA
ACTACTTACTCTAGCTTCCCGGCAACAATTAATAGACTGGATGGAGGCGGATAAAGTTGCAGGACCACTT
CTGCGCTCGGCCCTTCCGGCTGGCTGGTTTATTGCTGATAAATCTGGAGCCGGTGAGCGTGGGTCTCGCG
GTATCATTGCAGCACTGGGGCCAGATGGTAAGCCCTCCCGTATCGTAGTTATCTACACGACGGGGAGTCA
GGCAACTATGGATGAACGAAATAGACAGATCGCTGAGATAGGTGCCTCACTGATTAAGCATTGGTAACTG
TCAGACCAAGTTTACTCATATATACTTTAGATTGATTTAAAACTTCATTTTTAATTTAAAAGGATCTAGG
TGAAGATCCTTTTTGATAATCTCATGACCAAAATCCCTTAACGTGAGTTTTCGTTCCACTGAGCGTCAGA
CCCCGTAGAAAAGATCAAAGGATCTTCTTGAGATCCTTTTTTTCTGCGCGTAATCTGCTGCTTGCAAACA
AAAAAACCACCGCTACCAGCGGTGGTTTGTTTGCCGGATCAAGAGCTACCAACTCTTTTTCCGAAGGTAA
CTGGCTTCAGCAGAGCGCAGATACCAAATACTGTTCTTCTAGTGTAGCCGTAGTTAGGCCACCACTTCAA
GAACTCTGTAGCACCGCCTACATACCTCGCTCTGCTAATCCTGTTACCAGTGGCTGCTGCCAGTGGCGAT
AAGTCGTGTCTTACCGGGTTGGACTCAAGACGATAGTTACCGGATAAGGCGCAGCGGTCGGGCTGAACGG
GGGGTTCGTGCACACAGCCCAGCTTGGAGCGAACGACCTACACCGAACTGAGATACCTACAGCGTGAGCT
ATGAGAAAGCGCCACGCTTCCCGAAGGGAGAAAGGCGGACAGGTATCCGGTAAGCGGCAGGGTCGGAACA
GGAGAGCGCACGAGGGAGCTTCCAGGGGGAAACGCCTGGTATCTTTATAGTCCTGTCGGGTTTCGCCACC
TCTGACTTGAGCGTCGATTTTTGTGATGCTCGTCAGGGGGGCGGAGCCTATGGAAAAACGCCAGCAACGC
GGCCTTTTTACGGTTCCTGGCCTTTTGCTGGCCTTTTGCTCACATGTTCTTTCCTGCGTTATCCCCTGAT
TCTGTGGATAACCGTATTACCGCCTTTGAGTGAGCTGATACCGCTCGCCGCAGCCGAACGACCGAGCGCA
GCGAGTCAGTGAGCGAGGAAGCGGAAGAGCGCCCAATACGCAAACCGCCTCTCCCCGCGCGTTGGCCGAT
TCATTAATGCAGCTGGCACGACAGGTTTCCCGACTGGAAAGCGGGCAGTGAGCGCAACGCAATTAATGTG
AGTTAGCTCACTCATTAGGCACCCCAGGCTTTACACTTTATGCTTCCGGCTCGTATGTTGTGTGGAATTG
TGAGCGGATAACAATTTCACACAGGAAACAGCTATGACCATGATTACGCCAAGCGCGCAATTAACCCTCA
CTAAAGGGAACAAAAGCTGGAGCTGCAAGC
Features (pLannotate 1.2.2; 31 found; start..end, strand, type, name):
      5..231     +  promoter       RSV promoter: Rous sarcoma virus enhancer/promoter
    232..412     +  LTR            5' LTR (truncated): truncated 5' long terminal repeat (LTR) from HIV-1
    459..584     +  misc_feature   HIV-1 Ψ: packaging signal of human immunodeficiency virus type 1
    568..931     +  CDS            HIV-1 gag (fragment): gag protein from human immunodeficiency virus 1; gag
   1077..1310    +  misc_feature   RRE: The Rev response element (RRE) of HIV-1 allows for Rev-dependent mRNA export from the nucleus to the cytoplasm.
   1687..1713    +  CDS            Rev (fragment): human immunodeficiency virus 1 (HIV-1) Rev protein; rev; enhances nuclear export of unspliced and incompletely spliced viral mRNAs
   1720..1743    +  promoter       SV40 promoter (fragment): SV40 early promoter
   1744..1815    +  promoter       SV40 promoter (fragment): SV40 enhancer and early promoter
   1839..1974    +  rep_origin     SV40 ori: SV40 origin of replication
   2020..2616    +  CDS            PuroR (fragment): puromycin N-acetyltransferase; pac from Streptomyces; confers resistance to puromycin
   2665..2782    +  misc_feature   cPPT/CTS: central polypurine tract and central termination sequence of HIV-1
   2847..2913    +  CDS            small t antigen (fragment): SV40 (simian virus 40) small t antigen
   2920..4098    +  promoter       EF-1α promoter: strong constitutive promoter for human elongation factor EF-1α
   4115..5290    +  CDS            PAX3 (fragment): PAX3_HUMAN - Also known as HUP2. Experimental evidence at protein level: Swiss-Prot protein existence level 1. Transcription factor that may regulate cell proliferation, migration and apoptosis. Involved in neural development and myogenesis. Transcriptional activator of MITF, acting synergistically with SOX10 (PubMed:21965087). From Homo sapiens (Human).
   5339..5392    +  promoter       U6 promoter (fragment): RNA polymerase III promoter for human U6 snRNA
   5434..6022    +  misc_feature   WPRE: woodchuck hepatitis virus posttranscriptional regulatory element
   6073..6092    +  misc_feature   cPPT/CTS (fragment): central polypurine tract and central termination sequence of HIV-1
   6094..6327    +  LTR            3' LTR (ΔU3): self-inactivating 3' long terminal repeat (LTR) from HIV-1
   6405..6526    +  polyA_signal   SV40 poly(A) signal: SV40 polyadenylation signal
   6566..6701    +  rep_origin     SV40 ori: SV40 origin of replication
   6722..6740    -  promoter       T7 promoter: promoter for bacteriophage T7 RNA polymerase
   6748..6903    +  CDS            lacZα (fragment): LacZα fragment of β-galactosidase; lacZ fragment
   6908..7336    +  rep_origin     f1 ori (sequence partly withheld): f1 bacteriophage origin of replication; arrow indicates direction of (+) strand synthesis
   7389..7493    +  promoter       AmpR promoter: bla
   7494..8354    +  CDS            AmpR: β-lactamase; bla; confers resistance to ampicillin, carbenicillin, and related antibiotics
   8525..9113    +  rep_origin     ori: high-copy-number ColE1/pMB1/pBR322/pUC origin of replication
   9296..9388    +  CDS            lacI (fragment): lac repressor; lacI; The lac repressor binds to the lac operator to inhibit transcription in E. coli. This inhibition can be relieved by adding lactose or isopropyl-β-D-thiogalactopyranoside (IPTG).
   9401..9422    +  protein_bind   CAP binding site: CAP binding activates transcription in the presence of cAMP. E. coli catabolite activator protein
   9437..9467    +  promoter       lac promoter: promoter for the E. coli lac operon
   9475..9491    +  protein_bind   lac operator: The lac repressor binds to the lac operator to inhibit transcription in E. coli. This inhibition can be relieved by adding lactose or isopropyl-β-D-thiogalactopyranoside (IPTG). lac repressor encoded by lacI
   9536..9554    +  promoter       T3 promoter: promoter for bacteriophage T3 RNA polymerase
