[The description below was written by a language model from this plasmid's Addgene catalogue record and pLannotate feature annotations shown in this document.]
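Description:
TFORF2643 is a lentiviral mammalian expression plasmid built on the pLX_TRC317 backbone, carrying a human PAX3 open reading frame for overexpression. It belongs to a barcoded transcription factor ORF collection in which each construct bears a unique 24-bp barcode, so that individual factors can be identified by sequencing in pooled screens. In bacteria it is maintained through a high-copy ColE1/pUC-type origin and selected with ampicillin via the β-lactamase gene. An f1 origin and remnants of a lac/lacZα cloning region flanked by T3 and T7 promoters are also present in the backbone. The depositor notes that the plasmid can recombine, as is common for LTR-containing vectors.

The viral cassette has a third-generation, self-inactivating layout. An RSV promoter drives a truncated HIV-1 5' LTR, followed by the Ψ packaging signal with a partial gag sequence, the Rev response element for Rev-dependent export of genomic RNA, and a cPPT/CTS element. The cassette ends in a ΔU3 3' LTR, with an SV40 polyadenylation signal downstream. Inside the transfer region, an SV40 early promoter/origin segment precedes the puromycin N-acetyltransferase gene, allowing selection of transduced mammalian cells. Downstream, the EF-1α promoter drives PAX3, a transcription factor involved in neural development and myogenesis. The depositor assigns the ORF to a specific transcript isoform, and the annotation matches it as a partial hit to the reference PAX3 protein. A WPRE follows the ORF to enhance transcript expression. The barcode is not annotated in the feature table, so its position is not stated. The construct is intended for producing lentivirus to overexpress PAX3, singly or in pooled screens of directed differentiation.
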