Addgene plasmid #144055: TFORF2643
Purpose: Lentiviral vector for overexpressing transcription factor ORFs with unique 24-bp barcodes. Barcodes facilitate identification of transcription factors in pooled screens.
Depositing lab: Feng Zhang. Depositing organization: Broad Institute. Publication: A transcription factor atlas of directed differentiation. Joung J, Ma S, Tay T, Geiger-Schuller KR, Kirchgatterer PC, Verdine VK, Guo B, Arias-Garcia MA, Allen WE, Singh A, Kuksenko O, Abudayyeh OO, Gootenberg JS, Fu Z, Macrae RK, Buenrostro JD, Regev A, Zhang F. Cell. 2023 Jan 5;186(1):209-229.e26. doi: 10.1016/j.cell.2022.11.026. PubMed 36608654.
Backbone
  Vector backbone: pLX_TRC317
  Backbone manufacturer: Broad Institute Genetic Perturbation Platform
  Backbone size w/o insert (bp): 8264
  Vector type: Mammalian Expression, Lentiviral
  Selectable markers: Puromycin
Growth in bacteria
  Bacterial resistance: Ampicillin, 100 μg/mL
  Growth temperature: 37°C
  Growth strain: NEB Stable
  Copy number: High Copy
Gene/Insert
  Gene/Insert name: PAX3
  Species: H. sapiens (human)
  Insert size (bp): 1313
  Entrez Gene: PAX3 (a.k.a. CDHS, HUP2, PAX-3, WS1, WS3)
  Promoter: EF1a
  Cloning method: Unknown
  Sequencing primers: 5′ GGGTGGAGACTGAAGTTAGGCCAG; 3′ CACATAGCGTAAAAGGAGCAACATAG
Terms and licenses: Academic/Nonprofit Terms; Industry Terms: Not Available to Industry
Depositor comments: NM_181461,ENST00000344493 . The transcription factor ORF portion of this plasmid was synthesized by Genewiz. Please test multiple small colonies in case of plasmid recombination. To make this collection available in a timely manner, a portion of this collection was not fully sequenced by Addgene. If an Addgene verified full plasmid sequence is not available, please contact us prior to placing an order to request the full sequence.
How to cite: TFORF2643 was a gift from Feng Zhang (Addgene plasmid # 144055 ; http://n2t.net/addgene:144055 ; RRID:Addgene_144055)
