>Addgene plasmid #144055 | TFORF2643 | depositor partial sequence | sequence record 284289 | Insert
ACCGCCACCATGACCACGCTGGCCGGCGCTGTGCCCAGGATGATGCGGCCGGGCCCGGGGCAGAACTACC
CGCGTAGCGGGTTCCCGCTGGAAGTGTCCACTCCCCTCGGCCAGGGCCGCGTCAACCAGCTCGGCGGTGT
TTTTATCAACGGCAGGCCGCTGCCCAACCACATCCGCCACAAGATCGTGGAGATGGCCCACCACGGCATC
CGGCCCTGCGTCATCTCGCGCCAGCTGCGCGTGTCCCACGGCTGCGTCTCCAAGATCCTGTGCAGGTACC
AGGAGACTGGCTCCATACGTCCTGGTGCCATCGGCGGCAGCAAGCCCAAGCAGGTGACAACGCCTGACGT
GGAGAAGAAAATTGAGGAATACAAAAGAGAGAACCCGGGCATGTTCAGCTGGGAAATCCGAGACAAATTA
CTCAAGGACGCGGTCTGTGATCGAAACACCGTGCCGTCAGTGAGTTCCATCAGCCGCATCCTGAGAAGTA
AATTCGGGAAAGGTGAAGAGGAGGAGGCCGACTTGGAGAGGAAGGAGGCAGAGGAAAGCGAGAAGAAGGC
CAAACACAGCATCGACGGCATCCTGAGCGAGCGAGCCTCAGCACCCCAATCAGATGAAGGCTCTGATATT
GACTCTGAACCAGATTTACCACTAAAGAGGAAACAGCGCAGAAGCCGAACCACCTTCACAGCAGAACAGC
TGGAGGAACTGGAGCGTGCTTTTGAGAGAACTCATTACCCTGACATTTATACTAGGGAGGAACTGGCCCA
GAGGGCGAAGCTCACCGAGGCCCGAGTACAGGTCTGGTTTAGCAACCGCCGTGCAAGATGGAGGAAGCAA
GCTGGGGCCAATCAACTGATGGCTTTCAACCATCTCATTCCCGGGGGGTTCCCTCCCACTGCCATGCCGA
CCTTGCCAACGTACCAGCTGTCGGAGACCTCTTACCAGCCCACATCTATTCCACAAGCTGTGTCAGATCC
CAGCAGCACCGTTCACAGACCTCAACCGCTTCCTCCAAGCACTGTACACCAAAGCACGATTCCTTCCAAC
CCAGACAGCAGCTCTGCCTACTGCCTCCCCAGCACCAGGCATGGATTTTCCAGCTATACAGACAGCTTTG
TGCCTCCGTCGGGGCCCTCCAACCCCATGAACCCCACCATTGGCAATGGCCTCTCACCTCAGGTGCCTTT
CATTATCTCAAGCCAGATATCGCGTAAGTAGTAATGAACTAGTCCGTAACTTGAAAGTATTTCGATTTCT
TGGCTTTATATATCTTGTGGAAAGGACGATGGTAGTGATTGTTCAATCTATGA
