>Addgene plasmid #144055 | TFORF2643 | depositor partial sequence | sequence record 284290 | Barcode
TGGTAGTGATTGTTCAATCTATGA
